Addgene plasmid #199250: pUC18T-mini-Tn7T-Gm-Pc-tdTomato
Purpose: Fluorescent labelling of bacterial cells with tdTomato
Depositing lab: Uwe Mamat. Depositing organization: Forschungszentrum Borstel. Publication: Improved mini-Tn7 Delivery Plasmids for Fluorescent Labeling of Stenotrophomonas maltophilia. Mamat U, Hein M, Grella D, Taylor CS, Scholzen T, Alio I, Streit WR, Huedo P, Coves X, Conchillo-Sole O, Gomez AC, Gibert I, Yero D, Schaible UE. Appl Environ Microbiol. 2023 May 17:e0031723. doi: 10.1128/aem.00317-23. PubMed 37195181.
Backbone
  Vector backbone: pUC18R6K-mini-Tn7T-Gm and pUC18T-mini-Tn7T
  Backbone size w/o insert (bp): 4521
  Total vector size (bp): 6209
  Vector type: Bacterial Expression
Growth in bacteria
  Bacterial resistance: Ampicillin, 100 μg/mL
  Growth temperature: 37°C
  Growth strain: DH5alpha
  Copy number: High Copy
Gene/Insert
  Gene/Insert name: Codon-optimized tdTomato gene
  Species: Synthetic
  Insert size (bp): 1431
  Mutation: Codon optimization for Xanthomonadaceae
  GenBank ID: WAK86301.1
  Promoter: Pc promoter from class III integron of Delftia acidovorans C17, synthetic
  Cloning method: Restriction Enzyme; 5′ cloning site BamHI (not destroyed); 3′ cloning site SacI (not destroyed)
  Sequencing primers: 5′ TACGAACCGAACAGGCTTATGTC; 3′ GTTGGCCGATTCATTAATGCAGC
Resource information
  A portion of this plasmid was derived from a plasmid made by: Synthetic codon-optimized gene
Terms and licenses: Academic/Nonprofit Terms; Industry Terms: Not Available to Industry
How to cite: pUC18T-mini-Tn7T-Gm-Pc-tdTomato was a gift from Uwe Mamat (Addgene plasmid # 199250 ; http://n2t.net/addgene:199250 ; RRID:Addgene_199250)
