[The description below was written by a language model from this plasmid's Addgene catalogue record and pLannotate feature annotations shown in this document.]
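Description:
pUC18T-mini-Tn7T-Gm-Pc-tdTomato is a 6.2 kb mini-Tn7 delivery plasmid for fluorescent labelling of bacterial cells, developed in the context of improved tagging tools for Stenotrophomonas maltophilia. It was assembled from pUC18R6K-mini-Tn7T-Gm and pUC18T-mini-Tn7T. The backbone carries a high-copy pUC-type ColE1 origin and a β-lactamase gene for ampicillin selection during propagation in E. coli. An IncP oriT allows the plasmid to be mobilised by conjugation into recipient bacteria. Short annotated fragments of lacZα, lacI, rop, bom and CmR appear to be remnants of the parental vectors rather than functional parts.

The payload lies between the Tn7R and Tn7L transposon ends, which define the segment that is moved into the host chromosome when Tn7 transposase functions are provided; these are not encoded on this plasmid. Inside the element is a 1.4 kb synthetic tdTomato gene, codon-optimized for Xanthomonadaceae and cloned between BamHI and SacI sites. It is driven by a synthetic Pc promoter from the class III integron of Delftia acidovorans C17. The integrase-like fragment annotated immediately upstream of the reporter probably corresponds to this promoter region, since integron Pc promoters sit within the integrase coding sequence.

The element also contains a gentamicin acetyltransferase gene (aacC1) with its own class 1 integron Pc promoter for selecting insertions. This marker is flanked by FRT sites, so FLP recombinase can remove it afterwards to leave an unmarked, labelled strain. Lambda t0 and rrnB T1 terminators near the Tn7R end limit transcriptional read-through out of the element. The result is stable, constitutive red-orange fluorescence from a chromosomal insertion.
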