Features (pLannotate 1.2.2; 20 found; start..end, strand, type, name):
    137..236     +  misc_feature   bom (fragment): basis of mobility region from pBR322
    242..310     -  CDS            lacZα (fragment): LacZα fragment of β-galactosidase; lacZ fragment
    382..580     -  mobile_element Tn7R (fragment): mini-Tn7 element (right end of the Tn7 transposon) Tn7
    584..608     -  misc_feature   MCS (fragment): pBluescript multiple cloning site
    629..723     +  terminator     lambda t0 terminator: transcription terminator from phage lambda
    733..762     +  CDS            CmR (fragment): chloramphenicol acetyltransferase confers resistance to chloramphenicol
    826..912     +  terminator     rrnB T1 terminator: Escherichia coli rrnB; transcription terminator T1 from the E. coli rrnB gene
    972..1005    +  protein_bind   FRT (minimal): supports FLP-mediated excision but not integration (Turan and Bode, 2011) FLP recombinase from the Saccharomyces cerevisiae 2μ plasmid
   1135..1668    -  CDS            GmR: gentamycin acetyltransferase; aacC1; confers resistance to gentamycin
   1857..1885    -  promoter       Pc promoter: intI1 (promoter lies within the coding sequence); class 1 integron promoter
   1926..1973    +  protein_bind   FRT: FLP-mediated recombination occurs in the 8-bp core sequence TCTAGAAA (Turan and Bode, 2011). FLP recombinase from the Saccharomyces cerevisiae 2μ plasmid
   2015..3442    -  CDS            tdTomato: tdTomato is a basic (constitutively fluorescent) orange fluorescent protein published in 2004, derived from Discosoma sp.. It is reported to be a somewhat slowly-maturing tandem dimer with low acid sensitivity.
   3452..3703    +  CDS            int (fragment): INT2_ECOLX - Protein inferred from homology: Swiss-Prot protein existence level 3. Putative integrase believed to be involved in the insertion of antibiotic resistance genes into plasmids and transposons. From Escherichia coli.
   3726..3891    -  mobile_element Tn7L: mini-Tn7 element (left end of the Tn7 transposon) Tn7
   3924..3978    -  CDS            lacI (fragment): lac repressor; lacI; The lac repressor binds to the lac operator to inhibit transcription in E. coli. This inhibition can be relieved by adding lactose or isopropyl-β-D-thiogalactopyranoside (IPTG).
   4050..4158    -  oriT           oriT: incP origin of transfer
   4390..4978    -  rep_origin     ori: high-copy-number ColE1/pMB1/pBR322/pUC origin of replication
   5149..6009    -  CDS            AmpR: β-lactamase; bla; confers resistance to ampicillin, carbenicillin, and related antibiotics
   6010..6114    -  promoter       AmpR promoter: bla
   6209..35      +  CDS            rop (fragment) (across the origin): Rop protein, which maintains plasmids at low copy number; rop
>Addgene plasmid #199250 | pUC18T-mini-Tn7T-Gm-Pc-tdTomato | addgene full sequence | sequence record 392605 | Addgene NGS Result
TCGCGCGTTTCGGTGACGACGGTGAAAACCTCTGACACATGCAGCTCCCGGAGACGGTCACAGCTTGTCT
GTAAGCGGATGCCGGGAGCAGACAAGCCCGTCAGGGCGCGTCAGCGGGTGTTGGCGGGTGTCGGGGCTGG
CTTAACTATGCGGCATCAGAGCAGATTGTACTGAGAGTGCACCATATGCGGTGTGAAATACCGCACAGAT
GCGTAAGGAGAAAATACCGCATCAGGCGCCATTCGCCATTCAGGCTGCGCAACTGTTGGGAAGGGCGATC
GGTGCGGGCCTCTTCGCTATTACGCCAGCTAGAGGACCAGCCGCGTAACCTGGCAAAATCGGTTACGGTT
GAGTAATAAATGGATGCCCTGCGTAAGCAGGTGTGGGCGGACAATAAAGTCTTAAACTGAACAAAATAGA
TCTAAACTATGACAATAAAGTCTTAAACTAGACAGAATAGTTGTAAACTGAAATCAGTCCAGTTATGCTG
TGAAAAAGCATACTGGACTTTTGTTATGGCTAAAGCAAACTCTTCATTTTCTGAAGTGCAAATTGCCCGT
CGTATTAAAGAGGGGCGTGGGGTTCGAGGTCGACGGTATCGATAAGCTAGCTTAATTAGCTGAGCTTGGA
CTCCTGTTGATAGATCCAGTAATGACCTCAGAACTCCATCTGGATTTGTTCAGAACGCTCGGTTGCCGCC
GGGCGTTTTTTATTGGTGAGAATCCAAGCTAGACTGCGATGAGTGGCAGGGCGGGGCGTAATTTTTTTAA
GGCAGTTATTGGTGCCCTTAAACGCCTGGGGTAATGACTCTCTAGCTTGAGGCATCAAATAAAACGAAAG
GCTCAGTCGAAAGACTGGGCCTTTCGTTTTATCTGTTGTTTGTCGGTGAACGCTCTCCTGAGTAGGACAA
ATCCGCCGCTAGGAGCTTGCGGCCCGGACGATCGAATTGGGGATCTTGAAGTACCTATTCCGAAGTTCCT
ATTCTCTAGAAAGTATAGGAACTTCAGAGCGCTTTTGAAGCTGATGTGCTTAAAAACTTACTCAATGGAA
TTCTAGATCGAATTGGCCGCGGCGTTGTGACAATTTACCGAACAACTCCGCGGCCGGGAAGCCGATCTCG
GCTTGAACGAATTGTTAGGTGGCGGTACTTGGGTCGATATCAAAGTGCATCACTTCTTCCCGTATGCCCA
ACTTTGTATAGAGAGCCACTGCGGGATCGTCACCGTAATCTGCTTGCACGTAGATCACATAAGCACCAAG
CGCGTTGGCCTCATGCTTGAGGAGATTGATGAGCGCGGTGGCAATGCCCTGCCTCCGGTGCTCGCCGGAG
ACTGCGAGATCATAGATATAGATCTCACTACGCGGCTGCTCAAACTTGGGCAGAACGTAAGCCGCGAGAG
CGCCAACAACCGCTTCTTGGTCGAAGGCAGCAAGCGCGATGAATGTCTTACTACGGAGCAAGTTCCCGAG
GTAATCGGAGTCCGGCTGATGTTGGGAGTAGGTGGCTACGTCTCCGAACTCACGACCGAAAAGATCAAGA
GCAGCCCGCATGGATTTGACTTGGTCAGGGCCGAGCCTACATGTGCGAATGATGCCCATACTTGAGCCAC
CTAACTTTGTTTTAGGGCGACTGCCCTGCTGCGTAACATCGTTGCTGCTGCGTAACATCGTTGCTGCTCC
ATAACATCAAACATCGACCCACGGCGTAACGCGCTTGCTGCTTGGATGCCCGAGGCATAGACTGTACAAA
AAAACAGTCATAACAAGCCATGAAAACCGCCACTGCGCCGTTACCACCGCTGCGTTCGGTCAAGGTTCTG
GACCAGTTGCGTGAGCGCATACGCTACTTGCATTACAGTTTACGAACCGAACAGGCTTATGTCAATTCGA
TCCATTGCTGTTGACAAAGGGAATCAGGGGATCTTGAAGTTCCTATTCCGAAGTTCCTATTCTCTAGAAA
GTATAGGAACTTCAGAGCGCTTTTGAAGCTAATTCGATCATGCATGAGCTCTTACTTGTACAGTTCGTCC
ATGCCGTACAGGAACAGGTGGTGGCGGCCTTCCGAGCGTTCGTACTGTTCCACGATGGTGTAGTCTTCGT
TGTGCGAGGTGATGTCCAGCTTGGTGTCCACGTAGTAGTAGCCCGGCAGCTGCACCGGCTTCTTGGCCAT
GTAGATGGTCTTGAATTCCACCAGGTAGTGGCCGCCGTCCTTCAGCTTCAGGGCCTGGTGGATTTCGCCC
TTCAGCACGCCGTCGCGCGGGTACAGGCGTTCGGTCGAGGCTTCCCAGCCCATGGTCTTCTTCTGCATCA
CCGGGCCGTCCGGCGGGAAGTTGGTGCCGCGCATCTTCACCTTGTAGATCAGGGTGCCGTCCTGCAGCGA
CGAGTCCTGGGTCACGGTCACCAGGCCGCCGTCTTCGAAGTTCATCACGCGTTCCCACTTGAAGCCTTCC
GGGAACGACAGCTTCTTGTAGTCCGGGATGTCGGCCGGGTGCTTCACGTAGGCCTTCGAGCCGTACATGA
ACTGCGGCGACAGGATGTCCCAGGCGAACGGCAGCGGGCCGCCCTTGGTCACCTTCAGCTTGGCGGTCTG
GGTGCCTTCGTACGGGCGGCCTTCGCCTTCGCCTTCGATTTCGAATTCGTGGCCGTTCATCGAGCCTTCC
ATGCGCACCTTGAAGCGCATGAATTCCTTGATCACGGCCATGTTGTTGTCTTCCGACGAGGCGGTGCCCG
ACGAGCCCGAGCCGGTCGAGCCGGTGCCGTGGCCCAGGAACAGGTGGTGGCGGCCTTCCGAGCGTTCGTA
CTGTTCCACGATGGTGTAGTCTTCGTTGTGCGAGGTGATGTCCAGCTTGGTGTCCACGTAGTAGTAGCCC
GGCAGCTGCACCGGCTTCTTGGCCATGTAGATGGTCTTGAATTCCACCAGGTAGTGGCCGCCGTCCTTCA
GCTTCAGGGCCTGGTGGATTTCGCCCTTCAGCACGCCGTCGCGCGGGTACAGGCGTTCGGTCGAGGCTTC
CCAGCCCATGGTCTTCTTCTGCATCACCGGGCCGTCCGGCGGGAAGTTGGTGCCGCGCATCTTCACCTTG
TAGATCAGGGTGCCGTCCTGCAGCGACGAGTCCTGGGTCACGGTCACCAGGCCGCCGTCTTCGAAGTTCA
TCACGCGTTCCCACTTGAAGCCTTCCGGGAACGACAGCTTCTTGTAGTCCGGGATGTCGGCCGGGTGCTT
CACGTAGGCCTTCGAGCCGTACATGAACTGCGGCGACAGGATGTCCCAGGCGAACGGCAGCGGGCCGCCC
TTGGTCACCTTCAGCTTGGCGGTCTGGGTGCCTTCGTACGGGCGGCCTTCGCCTTCGCCTTCGATTTCGA
ATTCGTGGCCGTTCATCGAGCCTTCCATGCGCACCTTGAAGCGCATGAATTCCTTGATCACTTCTTCGCC
CTTCGACACCATGTAGTCCTCCTGCCACCGTTTAATTCGGATCCACGGGTTCGCTACCTGCATTACAGCC
TACAGACCGAGAAGGCTTATGTCTACTGGGCCAAGGCATTTGTGTTGTGGACGGCCCGCAGCCATGGTGG
GTTTCGACATCCGCGCGAAATGGGGCAAGCTGAAGTCGAGGGTTTTCTGACCATGCTCGCCACCGAGAAG
CAAGTGGCGCCGGCCACCCACCGGCAGGCGCTCAACGCGCTGTTGTTCTTGTATCGGCAGGTACCTCGCG
AAGGCCTTGCAGGCCAACCAGATAAGTGAAATCTAGTTCCAAACTATTTTGTCATTTTTAATTTTCGTAT
TAGCTTACGACGCTACACCCAGTTCCCATCTATTTTGTCACTCTTCCCTAAATAATCCTTAAAAACTCCA
TTTCCACCCCTCCCAGTTCCCAACTATTTTGTCCGCCCACAGCGGGGCATTTTTCTTCCTGTTATGTTTG
GGCGCTGCATTAATGAATCGGCCAACGCGCGGGGAGAGGCGGTTTGCGTATTGGGCGCTCTTCCGCTTCC
TCGCTCACTGACCCGCTGCGCTCGGTCGTTCGGCTGCGGCGAGCGGTATCAGAGCTTATCGGCCAGCCTC
GCAGAGCAGGATTCCCGTTGAGCACCGCCAGGTGCGAATAAGGGACAGTGAAGAAGGAACACCCGCTCGC
GGGTGGGCCTACTTCACCTATCCTGCCCGGCTGACGCCGTTGGATACACCAAGGAAAGTCTACACGAACC
CTTTGGCAAAATCCTGTATATCGTGCGAAAAAGGATGGATATACCGAAAAAATCGCTATAATGACCCCGA
AGCAGGGTTATGCAGCGGAAAGTATACCTTAAGGAATCCCCTGATAACGCAGGAAAGAACATGTGAGCAA
AAGGCCAGCAAAAGGCCAGGAACCGTAAAAAGGCCGCGTTGCTGGCGTTTTTCCATAGGCTCCGCCCCCC
TGACGAGCATCACAAAAATCGACGCTCGAGTCAGAGGTGGCGAAACCCGACAGGACTATAAAGATACCAG
GCGTTTCCCCCTGGAAGCTCCCTCGTGCGCTCTCCTGTTCCGACCCTGCCGCTTACCGGATACCTGTCCG
CCTTTCTCCCTTCGGGAAGCGTGGCGCTTTCTCATAGCTCACGCTGTAGGTATCTCAGTTCGGTGTAGGT
CGTTCGCTCCAAGCTGGGCTGTGTGCACGAACCCCCCGTTCAGCCCGACCGCTGCGCCTTATCCGGTAAC
TATCGTCTTGAGTCCAACCCGGTAAGACACGACTTATCGCCACTGGCAGCAGCCACTGGTAACAGGATTA
GCAGAGCGAGGTATGTAGGCGGTGCTACAGAGTTCTTGAAGTGGTGGCCTAACTACGGCTACACTAGAAG
AACAGTATTTGGTATCTGCGCTCTGCTGAAGCCAGTTACCTTCGGAAAAAGAGTTGGTAGCTCTTGATCC
GGCAAACAAACCACCGCTGGTAGCGGTGGTTTTTTTGTTTGCAAGCAGCAGATTACGCGCAGAAAAAAAG
GATCTCAAGAAGATCCTTTGATCTTTTCTACGGGGTCTGACGCTCAGTGGAACGAAAACTCACGTTAAGG
GATTTTGGTCATGAGATTATCAAAAAGGATCTTCACCTAGATCCTTTTAAATTAAAAATGAAGTTTTAAA
TCAATCTAAAGTATATATGAGTAAACTTGGTCTGACAGTTACCAATGCTTAATCAGTGAGGCACCTATCT
CAGCGATCTGTCTATTTCGTTCATCCATAGTTGCCTGACTCCCCGTCGTGTAGATAACTACGATACGGGA
GGGCTTACCATCTGGCCCCAGTGCTGCAATGATACCGCGAGACCCACGCTCACCGGCTCCAGATTTATCA
GCAATAAACCAGCCAGCCGGAAGGGCCGAGCGCAGAAGTGGTCCTGCAACTTTATCCGCCTCCATCCAGT
CTATTAATTGTTGCCGGGAAGCTAGAGTAAGTAGTTCGCCAGTTAATAGTTTGCGCAACGTTGTTGCCAT
TGCTACAGGCATCGTGGTGTCACGCTCGTCGTTTGGTATGGCTTCATTCAGCTCCGGTTCCCAACGATCA
AGGCGAGTTACATGATCCCCCATGTTGTGCAAAAAAGCGGTTAGCTCCTTCGGTCCTCCGATCGTTGTCA
GAAGTAAGTTGGCCGCAGTGTTATCACTCATGGTTATGGCAGCACTGCATAATTCTCTTACTGTCATGCC
ATCCGTAAGATGCTTTTCTGTGACTGGTGAGTACTCAACCAAGTCATTCTGAGAATAGTGTATGCGGCGA
CCGAGTTGCTCTTGCCCGGCGTCAATACGGGATAATACCGCGCCACATAGCAGAACTTTAAAAGTGCTCA
TCATTGGAAAACGTTCTTCGGGGCGAAAACTCTCAAGGATCTTACCGCTGTTGAGATCCAGTTCGATGTA
ACCCACTCGTGCACCCAACTGATCTTCAGCATCTTTTACTTTCACCAGCGTTTCTGGGTGAGCAAAAACA
GGAAGGCAAAATGCCGCAAAAAAGGGAATAAGGGCGACACGGAAATGTTGAATACTCATACTCTTCCTTT
TTCAATATTATTGAAGCATTTATCAGGGTTATTGTCTCATGAGCGGATACATATTTGAATGTATTTAGAA
AAATAAACAAATAGGGGTTCCGCGCACATTTCCCCGAAAAGTGCCACCTGACGTCTAAGAAACCATTATT
ATCATGACATTAACCTATAAAAATAGGCGTATCACGAGGCCCTTTCGTC
